Addgene plasmid #47506: pVC299 VEGF Site#2
Purpose: human gRNA expression vector targeting VEGF
Depositing lab: Keith Joung. Depositing organization: Massachusetts General Hospital. Publication: High-frequency off-target mutagenesis induced by CRISPR-Cas nucleases in human cells. Fu Y, Foden JA, Khayter C, Maeder ML, Reyon D, Joung JK, Sander JD. Nat Biotechnol. 2013 Jun 23. doi: 10.1038/nbt.2623. PubMed 23792628.
Backbone
  Vector backbone: MLM3636
  Backbone manufacturer: Joung lab (Addgene plasmid #43860)
  Backbone size w/o insert (bp): 2278
  Vector type: Mammalian Expression, CRISPR
Growth in bacteria
  Bacterial resistance: Ampicillin, 100 μg/mL
  Growth temperature: 37°C
  Growth strain: XL1 Blue
  Copy number: Unknown
Gene/Insert
  Gene/Insert name: gRNA-VEGF site 2
  Species: H. sapiens (human)
  Insert size (bp): 20
  Entrez Gene: VEGFA (a.k.a. L-VEGF, MVCD1, VEGF, VPF)
  Promoter: U6
  Cloning method: Restriction Enzyme; 5′ cloning site BsmBI (not destroyed); 3′ cloning site BsmBI (not destroyed)
  Sequencing primers: 5′ hU6-F (5'-GAGGGCCTATTTCCCATGATT-3')
Terms and licenses: Academic/Nonprofit Terms; Industry Terms: Not Available to Industry
Depositor comments: Target site: GACCCCCTCCACCCCGCCTC gRNA expression vector targeting human VEGF for use with JDS246 (Addgene plasmid# 43861--mammalian codon-optimized streptococcus pyogenes Cas9)
How to cite: pVC299 VEGF Site#2 was a gift from Keith Joung (Addgene plasmid # 47506 ; http://n2t.net/addgene:47506 ; RRID:Addgene_47506)
