[The description below was written by a language model from this plasmid's Addgene catalogue record and pLannotate feature annotations shown in this document.]
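Description:
pVC299 VEGF Site#2 is a small (about 2.3 kb) mammalian CRISPR guide RNA expression plasmid built on the MLM3636 backbone. It is propagated in E. coli through a high-copy ColE1/pUC-type origin of replication and selected with ampicillin via a β-lactamase (AmpR) gene driven by its own bla promoter. The plasmid carries no mammalian selection marker or reporter in the annotated features, so it is suited to transient delivery rather than stable selection. A short fragment of a Gateway attB1 site is also annotated upstream of the expression cassette; it appears to be a backbone remnant with no stated role.

The payload is a single RNA polymerase III transcription unit. The human U6 promoter drives a 20-nucleotide spacer targeting site 2 in the human VEGFA gene, which was cloned between BsmBI sites and sits in the gap between the promoter and the Streptococcus pyogenes gRNA scaffold. Transcription yields a single chimeric guide RNA in which the spacer specifies the genomic target and the scaffold provides the structure bound by Cas9. The plasmid does not encode the nuclease itself. According to the depositor, it is meant to be used together with a separate plasmid, JDS246, expressing mammalian codon-optimized S. pyogenes Cas9, so that co-delivery into human cells directs cleavage at the VEGFA site. The construct is associated with work examining off-target mutagenesis by CRISPR-Cas nucleases in human cells, where defined guides such as this one allow activity at the intended target to be compared with activity at related genomic sequences.
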