Features (pLannotate 1.2.2; 6 found; start..end, strand, type, name):
     13..30      +  protein_bind   attB1 (fragment): mutant version of attB; recombination site for the Gateway® BP reaction BP Clonase™
     82..322     +  promoter       U6 promoter: RNA polymerase III promoter for human U6 snRNA
    351..426     +  misc_RNA       gRNA scaffold: guide RNA scaffold for the Streptococcus pyogenes CRISPR/Cas9 system
    530..1118    -  rep_origin     ori: high-copy-number ColE1/pMB1/pBR322/pUC origin of replication
   1289..2149    -  CDS            AmpR: β-lactamase; bla; confers resistance to ampicillin, carbenicillin, and related antibiotics
   2150..2254    -  promoter       AmpR promoter: bla
>Addgene plasmid #47506 | pVC299 VEGF Site#2 | depositor full sequence | sequence record 67674 | pVC299 VEGF Site#2 sequence 2279 bps
GACGTCGCTAGCTGTACAAAAAAGCAGGCTTTAAAGGAACCAATTCAGTCGACTGGATCCGGTACCAAGG
TCGGGCAGGAAGAGGGCCTATTTCCCATGATTCCTTCATATTTGCATATACGATACAAGGCTGTTAGAGA
GATAATTAGAATTAATTTGACTGTAAACACAAAGATATTAGTACAAAATACGTGACGTAGAAAGTAATAA
TTTCTTGGGTAGTTTGCAGTTTTAAAATTATGTTTTAAAATGGACTATCATATGCTTACCGTAACTTGAA
AGTATTTCGATTTCTTGGCTTTATATATCTTGTGGAAAGGACGAAACACCGACCCCCTCCACCCCGCCTC
GTTTTAGAGCTAGAAATAGCAAGTTAAAATAAGGCTAGTCCGTTATCAACTTGAAAAAGTGGCACCGAGT
CGGTGCTTTTTTTAAGCTTGGGCCGCTCGAGGTACCTCTCTACATATGACATGTGAGCAAAAGGCCAGCA
AAAGGCCAGGAACCGTAAAAAGGCCGCGTTGCTGGCGTTTTTCCATAGGCTCCGCCCCCCTGACGAGCAT
CACAAAAATCGACGCTCAAGTCAGAGGTGGCGAAACCCGACAGGACTATAAAGATACCAGGCGTTTCCCC
CTGGAAGCTCCCTCGTGCGCTCTCCTGTTCCGACCCTGCCGCTTACCGGATACCTGTCCGCCTTTCTCCC
TTCGGGAAGCGTGGCGCTTTCTCATAGCTCACGCTGTAGGTATCTCAGTTCGGTGTAGGTCGTTCGCTCC
AAGCTGGGCTGTGTGCACGAACCCCCCGTTCAGCCCGACCGCTGCGCCTTATCCGGTAACTATCGTCTTG
AGTCCAACCCGGTAAGACACGACTTATCGCCACTGGCAGCAGCCACTGGTAACAGGATTAGCAGAGCGAG
GTATGTAGGCGGTGCTACAGAGTTCTTGAAGTGGTGGCCTAACTACGGCTACACTAGAAGAACAGTATTT
GGTATCTGCGCTCTGCTGAAGCCAGTTACCTTCGGAAAAAGAGTTGGTAGCTCTTGATCCGGCAAACAAA
CCACCGCTGGTAGCGGTGGTTTTTTTGTTTGCAAGCAGCAGATTACGCGCAGAAAAAAAGGATCTCAAGA
AGATCCTTTGATCTTTTCTACGGGGTCTGACGCTCAGTGGAACGAAAACTCACGTTAAGGGATTTTGGTC
ATGAGATTATCAAAAAGGATCTTCACCTAGATCCTTTTAAATTAAAAATGAAGTTTTAAATCAATCTAAA
GTATATATGAGTAAACTTGGTCTGACAGTTACCAATGCTTAATCAGTGAGGCACCTATCTCAGCGATCTG
TCTATTTCGTTCATCCATAGTTGCCTGACTCCCCGTCGTGTAGATAACTACGATACGGGAGGGCTTACCA
TCTGGCCCCAGTGCTGCAATGATACCGCGAGACCCACGCTCACCGGCTCCAGATTTATCAGCAATAAACC
AGCCAGCCGGAAGGGCCGAGCGCAGAAGTGGTCCTGCAACTTTATCCGCCTCCATCCAGTCTATTAATTG
TTGCCGGGAAGCTAGAGTAAGTAGTTCGCCAGTTAATAGTTTGCGCAACGTTGTTGCCATTGCTACAGGC
ATCGTGGTGTCACGCTCGTCGTTTGGTATGGCTTCATTCAGCTCCGGTTCCCAACGATCAAGGCGAGTTA
CATGATCCCCCATGTTGTGCAAAAAAGCGGTTAGCTCCTTCGGTCCTCCGATCGTTGTCAGAAGTAAGTT
GGCCGCAGTGTTATCACTCATGGTTATGGCAGCACTGCATAATTCTCTTACTGTCATGCCATCCGTAAGA
TGCTTTTCTGTGACTGGTGAGTACTCAACCAAGTCATTCTGAGAATAGTGTATGCGGCGACCGAGTTGCT
CTTGCCCGGCGTCAATACGGGATAATACCGCGCCACATAGCAGAACTTTAAAAGTGCTCATCATTGGAAA
ACGTTCTTCGGGGCGAAAACTCTCAAGGATCTTACCGCTGTTGAGATCCAGTTCGATGTAACCCACTCGT
GCACCCAACTGATCTTCAGCATCTTTTACTTTCACCAGCGTTTCTGGGTGAGCAAAAACAGGAAGGCAAA
ATGCCGCAAAAAAGGGAATAAGGGCGACACGGAAATGTTGAATACTCATACTCTTCCTTTTTCAATATTA
TTGAAGCATTTATCAGGGTTATTGTCTCATGAGCGGATACATATTTGAATGTATTTAGAAAAATAAACAA
ATAGGGGTTCCGCGCACATTTCCCCGAAAAGTGCCACCT
