>Addgene plasmid #47506 | pVC299 VEGF Site#2 | addgene partial sequence | sequence record 69829 | hU6-F 5'-GAGGGCCTATTTCCCATGATT-3'
AGGCTGTTAGAGAGATAATTAGAATTAATTTGACTGTAAACACAAAGATATTAGTACAAAATACGTGACG
TAGAAAGTAATAATTTCTTGGGTAGTTTGCAGTTTTAAAATTATGTTTTAAAATGGACTATCATATGCTT
ACCGTAACTTGAAAGTATTTCGATTTCTTGGCTTTATATATCTTGTGGAAAGGACGAAACACCGACCCCC
TCCACCCCGCCTCGTTTTAGAGCTAGAAATAGCAAGTTAAAATAAGGCTAGTCCGTTATCAACTTGAAAA
AGTGGCACCGAGTCGGTGCTTTTTTTAAGCTTGGGCCGCTCGAGGTACCTCTCTACATATGACATGTGAG
CAAAAGGCCAGCAAAAGGCCAGGAACCGTAAAAAGGCCGCGTTGCTGGCGTTTTTCCATAGGCTCCGCCC
CCCTGACGAGCATCACAAAAATCGACGCTCAAGTCAGAGGTGGCGAAACCCGACAGGACTATAAAGATAC
CAGGCGTTTCCCCCTGGAAGCTCCCTCGTGCGCTCTCCTGTTCCGACCCTGCCGCTTACCGGATACCTGT
CCGCCTTTCTCCCTTCGGGAAGCGTGGCGCTTTCTCATAGCTCACGCTGTAGGTATCTCAGTTCGGTGTA
GGTCGTTCGCTCCAAGCTGGGCTGTGTGCACGAACCCCCCGTTCAGCCCGACCGCTGCGCCTTATCCGGT
AACTATCGTCTTGAGTCCAACCCGGTAAGACACGACTTATCGCCACTGGCAGCAGCCACTGGTAACAGGA
TTAGCAGAGCGAGGTATGTAGGCGGTGCTACAGAGTTCTTGAAGTGGTGGCCTAACTACGGCTACACTAG
AAGAACAGTATTTGGTATCTGCGCTCTGCTGAAGCCAGTTACCTTCGGAAAAAGAGTTGGTAGCTCTTGA
TCCGGCAAACAAACCACCGCTGGTAGCGGTGGTTTTTTT
